Addgene plasmid #148237: pcDNA3.1-MS2-HA-HsNeuroguidin_AA
Purpose: Mammalian Expression of HsNeuroguidin
Depositing lab: Elisa Izaurralde.
Backbone
  Vector backbone: Unknown
  Vector type: Mammalian Expression
Growth in bacteria
  Bacterial resistance: Ampicillin, 100 μg/mL
  Growth temperature: 37°C
  Growth strain: DH5alpha
  Copy number: High Copy
Gene/Insert
  Gene/Insert name: HsNeuroguidin
  Species: H. sapiens (human)
  Mutation: two silent mutations compared to the sequence given by variant 1 of NCBI:NM_001042635.1
  Entrez Gene: NGDN (a.k.a. C14orf120, CANu1, LCP5, NGD, lpd-2)
  Cloning method: Unknown
Terms and licenses: Academic/Nonprofit Terms; Industry Terms: Not Available to Industry
Depositor comments: Plasmids from this collection were made available to the research community and donated after the lab closed. Please note that the sequence provided by the depositing laboratory may be theoretical/predicted or based on Sanger sequencing results. There may be discrepancies between sequencing results obtained by Addgene and the depositor sequence. If an Addgene verified sequence is not available, please contact before placing your order to request that our lab fully sequence the plasmid.
How to cite: pcDNA3.1-MS2-HA-HsNeuroguidin_AA was a gift from Elisa Izaurralde (Addgene plasmid # 148237 ; http://n2t.net/addgene:148237 ; RRID:Addgene_148237)
