[The description below was written by a language model from this plasmid's Addgene catalogue record and pLannotate feature annotations shown in this document.]
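Description:
pcDNA3.1-MS2-HA-HsNeuroguidin_AA is a mammalian expression plasmid of about 6.8 kb encoding human neuroguidin (NGDN) fused at its N-terminus to the bacteriophage MS2 coat protein and an HA epitope. The catalogue entry lists the backbone as unknown, but the name and the annotated features match a pcDNA3.1-type layout. A high-copy ColE1/pUC origin and a β-lactamase (AmpR) gene with its own promoter allow propagation and ampicillin selection in E. coli, and an f1 origin is also present. For mammalian cells, an SV40 early promoter drives the neo (aminoglycoside phosphotransferase) gene, followed by the SV40 polyadenylation signal, which would permit G418 selection of stable transfectants. Several short annotated fragments (HIV-1 LTR, ble, lacI, a second SV40 promoter piece) appear to be partial sequence matches rather than functional parts.

The expression cassette uses the CMV immediate-early enhancer and promoter, followed by a T7 promoter, then the MS2 coat protein coding sequence, a short HA tag segment (annotated as a fragment of 3xHA) and the NGDN open reading frame, ending at the bovine growth hormone polyadenylation signal. An SP6 promoter lies in reverse orientation downstream of the insert. The insert carries two silent mutations relative to the reference transcript variant 1. The MS2 coat protein binds a specific RNA stem-loop, so a fusion of this kind can tether neuroguidin to reporter mRNAs carrying MS2 binding sites. This would fit NGDN's annotated role in translational repression of CPE-containing mRNAs, while the HA tag allows detection. The record itself states only mammalian expression as the purpose and does not explain the "_AA" suffix.
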