Features (pLannotate 1.2.2; 23 found; start..end, strand, type, name):
     28..80      -  misc_feature   bom (fragment): basis of mobility region from pBR322
    235..614     +  enhancer       CMV enhancer: human cytomegalovirus immediate early enhancer
    615..818     +  promoter       CMV promoter: human cytomegalovirus (CMV) immediate early promoter
    814..847     +  LTR            5' LTR (truncated) (fragment): truncated 5' long terminal repeat (LTR) from HIV-1
    863..881     +  promoter       T7 promoter: promoter for bacteriophage T7 RNA polymerase
    904..1290    +  CDS            MS2: bacteriophage MS2 coat protein binds to a specific stem-loop structure in the viral RNA (Peabody, 1993)
   1333..1359    +  CDS            3xHA (fragment): three tandem HA epitope tags
   1399..2343    +  CDS            NGDN: NGDN_HUMAN - Also known as C14orf120. Experimental evidence at protein level: Swiss-Prot protein existence level 1. Involved in the translational repression of cytoplasmic polyadenylation element (CPE)-containing mRNAs. From Homo sapiens (Human).
   2356..2374    -  promoter       SP6 promoter: promoter for bacteriophage SP6 RNA polymerase
   2400..2624    +  polyA_signal   bGH poly(A) signal: bovine growth hormone polyadenylation signal
   2628..2649    +  promoter       SV40 promoter (fragment): SV40 enhancer and early promoter
   2670..3098    +  rep_origin     f1 ori (sequence partly withheld): f1 bacteriophage origin of replication; arrow indicates direction of (+) strand synthesis
   3112..3441    +  promoter       SV40 promoter: SV40 enhancer and early promoter
   3508..4299    +  CDS            neo: KKA2_KLEPN - Also known as kan, nptII. Experimental evidence at protein level: Swiss-Prot protein existence level 1. Resistance to kanamycin, neomycin, paromomycin, ribostamycin, butirosin and gentamicin B. From Klebsiella pneumoniae.
   4323..4481    +  CDS            ble (fragment): BLE_KLEPN - Experimental evidence at protein level: Swiss-Prot protein existence level 1. Binding protein with a strong affinity to the bleomycin family of antibiotics. Binds to CL990; an antimitotic-antibiotic compound. From Klebsiella pneumoniae.
   4476..4597    +  polyA_signal   SV40 poly(A) signal: SV40 polyadenylation signal
   4670..4686    -  protein_bind   lac operator: The lac repressor binds to the lac operator to inhibit transcription in E. coli. This inhibition can be relieved by adding lactose or isopropyl-β-D-thiogalactopyranoside (IPTG). lac repressor encoded by lacI
   4694..4724    -  promoter       lac promoter: promoter for the E. coli lac operon
   4739..4760    -  protein_bind   CAP binding site: CAP binding activates transcription in the presence of cAMP. E. coli catabolite activator protein
   4773..4865    -  CDS            lacI (fragment): lac repressor; lacI; The lac repressor binds to the lac operator to inhibit transcription in E. coli. This inhibition can be relieved by adding lactose or isopropyl-β-D-thiogalactopyranoside (IPTG).
   5048..5636    -  rep_origin     ori: high-copy-number ColE1/pMB1/pBR322/pUC origin of replication
   5807..6667    -  CDS            AmpR: β-lactamase; bla; confers resistance to ampicillin, carbenicillin, and related antibiotics
   6668..6772    -  promoter       AmpR promoter: bla
>Addgene plasmid #148237 | pcDNA3.1-MS2-HA-HsNeuroguidin_AA | addgene full sequence | sequence record 429663 | Addgene NGS Result
GACGGATCGGGAGATCTCCCGATCCCCTATGGTGCACTCTCAGTACAATCTGCTCTGATGCCGCATAGTT
AAGCCAGTATCTGCTCCCTGCTTGTGTGTTGGAGGTCGCTGAGTAGTGCGCGAGCAAAATTTAAGCTACA
ACAAGGCAAGGCTTGACCGACAATTGCATGAAGAATCTGCTTAGGGTTAGGCGTTTTGCGCTGCTTCGCG
ATGTACGGGCCAGATATACGCGTTGACATTGATTATTGACTAGTTATTAATAGTAATCAATTACGGGGTC
ATTAGTTCATAGCCCATATATGGAGTTCCGCGTTACATAACTTACGGTAAATGGCCCGCCTGGCTGACCG
CCCAACGACCCCCGCCCATTGACGTCAATAATGACGTATGTTCCCATAGTAACGCCAATAGGGACTTTCC
ATTGACGTCAATGGGTGGAGTATTTACGGTAAACTGCCCACTTGGCAGTACATCAAGTGTATCATATGCC
AAGTACGCCCCCTATTGACGTCAATGACGGTAAATGGCCCGCCTGGCATTATGCCCAGTACATGACCTTA
TGGGACTTTCCTACTTGGCAGTACATCTACGTATTAGTCATCGCTATTACCATGGTGATGCGGTTTTGGC
AGTACATCAATGGGCGTGGATAGCGGTTTGACTCACGGGGATTTCCAAGTCTCCACCCCATTGACGTCAA
TGGGAGTTTGTTTTGGCACCAAAATCAACGGGACTTTCCAAAATGTCGTAACAACTCCGCCCCATTGACG
CAAATGGGCGGTAGGCGTGTACGGTGGGAGGTCTATATAAGCAGAGCTCTCTGGCTAACTAGAGAACCCA
CTGCTTACTGGCTTATCGAAATTAATACGACTCACTATAGGGAGACCCAAGCTTGCCACCATGGCTTCTA
ACTTTACTCAGTTCGTTCTCGTCGACAATGGCGGAACTGGCGACGTGACTGTCGCCCCAAGCAACTTCGC
TAACGGGGTCGCTGAATGGATCAGCTCTAACTCGCGATCACAGGCTTACAAAGTAACCTGTAGCGTTCGT
CAGAGCTCTGCGCAGAATCGCAAATACACCATCAAAGTCGAGGTGCCTAAAGTGGCAACCCAGACTGTTG
GTGGTGAAGAGCTTCCTGTAGCCGGATGGAGATCTTACTTAAATATGGAACTAACCATTCCAATTTTCGC
CACGAATTCCGACTGCGAGCTTATTGTTAAGGCAATGCAAGGTCTCCTAAAAGATGGAAACCCGATTCCC
TCGGCCATCGCGGCCAACTCCGGCATCTACGGAGGTGGAGGTGGATCTGGTGGATCTCCTCCACATATGG
CTTACCCATACGATGTTCCAGATTACGCTCCTCCAAAGCTTGGATCCGAATTCCCGGGTCGACTCGAGAT
GGCGGCGCTGGGGGTGCTGGAGTCCGACCTGCCAAGTGCCGTGACACTTCTGAAAAATCTCCAGGAGCAA
GTGATGGCTGTAACTGCACAAGTGAAATCACTGACACAAAAAGTTCAAGCTGGTGCCTATCCTACAGAAA
AGGGTCTCAGCTTCTTGGAAGTGAAAGACCAGCTGCTGCTCATGTACCTTATGGATTTGACCCACCTCAT
TCTGGACAAAGCCTCAGGAGGATCTCTTCAGGGACATGATGCAGTTTTGAGACTGGTAGAGATTCGAACG
GTTTTGGAAAAGCTTCGTCCCTTGGACCAAAAGCTGAAGTATCAAATTGACAAGCTGATCAAGACTGCAG
TGACAGGCAGCCTTAGTGAGAATGACCCACTTCGTTTTAAGCCTCATCCCAGCAATATGATGAGCAAGTT
GAGCTCTGAGGATGAGGAGGAAGATGAAGCAGAAGATGACCAGTCTGAGGCTTCAGGGAAGAAATCTGTG
AAGGGAGTGTCTAAGAAATATGTTCCTCCACGCTTGGTTCCAGTACATTATGATGAAACAGAAGCTGAGC
GGGAGAAGAAGCGTCTAGAACGAGCCAAGAGACGGGCATTGAGCAGCTCTGTCATTCGTGAACTTAAGGA
GCAGTACTCAGATGCTCCAGAGGAAATCCGTGATGCTCGGCATCCCCATGTTACCCGCCAGAGTCAGGAG
GACCAACACAGGATTAACTATGAGGAGAGCATGATGGTGCGTTTGAGCGTCAGTAAGCGAGAGAAAGGAC
GGCGAAAACGAGCAAATGTCATGAGCTCACAACTTCATTCCCTTACACACTTCAGTGACATCAGTGCTTT
GACAGGGGGAACTGTTCATCTTGATGAGGATCAGAATCCTATTAAGAAGCGGAAGAAGATACCTCAGAAA
GGTCGGAAGAAAAAAGGTTTTCGGAGGCGGCGGTGAGGGCCCTATTCTATAGTGTCACCTAAATGCTAGA
GCTCGCTGATCAGCCTCGACTGTGCCTTCTAGTTGCCAGCCATCTGTTGTTTGCCCCTCCCCCGTGCCTT
CCTTGACCCTGGAAGGTGCCACTCCCACTGTCCTTTCCTAATAAAATGAGGAAATTGCATCGCATTGTCT
GAGTAGGTGTCATTCTATTCTGGGGGGTGGGGTGGGGCAGGACAGCAAGGGGGAGGATTGGGAAGACAAT
AGCAGGCATGCTGGGGATGCGGTGGGCTCTATGGCTTCTGAGGCGGAAAGAACCAGCTGGGGCTCTAGGG
GGTATCCCC
[124 nt withheld, positions 2670-2793]
C
[91 nt withheld, positions 2795-2885]
A
[49 nt withheld, positions 2887-2935]
CCTTTGACGTTGGAGTCCACGTTCTTT
[37 nt withheld, positions 2963-2999]
ACCCTATCTCGGTCTATTCTTTTGATTTATAAGGGATTTTGCCGATTTCGGCCTATTGGTTAAAAAATGA
GCTGATTTAACAAAAATTTAACGCGAATTAATTCTGTGGAATGTGTGTCAGTTAGGGTGTGGAAAGTCCC
CAGGCTCCCCAGCAGGCAGAAGTATGCAAAGCATGCATCTCAATTAGTCAGCAACCAGGTGTGGAAAGTC
CCCAGGCTCCCCAGCAGGCAGAAGTATGCAAAGCATGCATCTCAATTAGTCAGCAACCATAGTCCCGCCC
CTAACTCCGCCCATCCCGCCCCTAACTCCGCCCAGTTCCGCCCATTCTCCGCCCCATGGCTGACTAATTT
TTTTTATTTATGCAGAGGCCGAGGCCGCCTCTGCCTCTGAGCTATTCCAGAAGTAGTGAGGAGGCTTTTT
TGGAGGCCTAGGCTTTTGCAAAAAGCTCCCGGGAGCTTGTATATCCATTTTCGGATCTGATCAAGAGACA
GGATGAGGATCGTTTCGCATGATTGAACAAGATGGATTGCACGCAGGTTCTCCGGCCGCTTGGGTGGAGA
GGCTATTCGGCTATGACTGGGCACAACAGACAATCGGCTGCTCTGATGCCGCCGTGTTCCGGCTGTCAGC
GCAGGGGCGCCCGGTTCTTTTTGTCAAGACCGACCTGTCCGGTGCCCTGAATGAACTGCAGGACGAGGCA
GCGCGGCTATCGTGGCTGGCCACGACGGGCGTTCCTTGCGCAGCTGTGCTCGACGTTGTCACTGAAGCGG
GAAGGGACTGGCTGCTATTGGGCGAAGTGCCGGGGCAGGATCTCCTGTCATCTCACCTTGCTCCTGCCGA
GAAAGTATCCATCATGGCTGATGCAATGCGGCGGCTGCATACGCTTGATCCGGCTACCTGCCCATTCGAC
CACCAAGCGAAACATCGCATCGAGCGAGCACGTACTCGGATGGAAGCCGGTCTTGTCGATCAGGATGATC
TGGACGAAGAGCATCAGGGGCTCGCGCCAGCCGAACTGTTCGCCAGGCTCAAGGCGCGCATGCCCGACGG
CGAGGATCTCGTCGTGACCCATGGCGATGCCTGCTTGCCGAATATCATGGTGGAAAATGGCCGCTTTTCT
GGATTCATCGACTGTGGCCGGCTGGGTGTGGCGGACCGCTATCAGGACATAGCGTTGGCTACCCGTGATA
TTGCTGAAGAGCTTGGCGGCGAATGGGCTGACCGCTTCCTCGTGCTTTACGGTATCGCCGCTCCCGATTC
GCAGCGCATCGCCTTCTATCGCCTTCTTGACGAGTTCTTCTGAGCGGGACTCTGGGGTTCGAAATGACCG
ACCAAGCGACGCCCAACCTGCCATCACGAGATTTCGATTCCACCGCCGCCTTCTATGAAAGGTTGGGCTT
CGGAATCGTTTTCCGGGACGCCGGCTGGATGATCCTCCAGCGCGGGGATCTCATGCTGGAGTTCTTCGCC
CACCCCAACTTGTTTATTGCAGCTTATAATGGTTACAAATAAAGCAATAGCATCACAAATTTCACAAATA
AAGCATTTTTTTCACTGCATTCTAGTTGTGGTTTGTCCAAACTCATCAATGTATCTTATCATGTCTGTAT
ACCGTCGACCTCTAGCTAGAGCTTGGCGTAATCATGGTCATAGCTGTTTCCTGTGTGAAATTGTTATCCG
CTCACAATTCCACACAACATACGAGCCGGAAGCATAAAGTGTAAAGCCTGGGGTGCCTAATGAGTGAGCT
AACTCACATTAATTGCGTTGCGCTCACTGCCCGCTTTCCAGTCGGGAAACCTGTCGTGCCAGCTGCATTA
ATGAATCGGCCAACGCGCGGGGAGAGGCGGTTTGCGTATTGGGCGCTCTTCCGCTTCCTCGCTCACTGAC
TCGCTGCGCTCGGTCGTTCGGCTGCGGCGAGCGGTATCAGCTCACTCAAAGGCGGTAATACGGTTATCCA
CAGAATCAGGGGATAACGCAGGAAAGAACATGTGAGCAAAAGGCCAGCAAAAGGCCAGGAACCGTAAAAA
GGCCGCGTTGCTGGCGTTTTTCCATAGGCTCCGCCCCCCTGACGAGCATCACAAAAATCGACGCTCAAGT
CAGAGGTGGCGAAACCCGACAGGACTATAAAGATACCAGGCGTTTCCCCCTGGAAGCTCCCTCGTGCGCT
CTCCTGTTCCGACCCTGCCGCTTACCGGATACCTGTCCGCCTTTCTCCCTTCGGGAAGCGTGGCGCTTTC
TCATAGCTCACGCTGTAGGTATCTCAGTTCGGTGTAGGTCGTTCGCTCCAAGCTGGGCTGTGTGCACGAA
CCCCCCGTTCAGCCCGACCGCTGCGCCTTATCCGGTAACTATCGTCTTGAGTCCAACCCGGTAAGACACG
ACTTATCGCCACTGGCAGCAGCCACTGGTAACAGGATTAGCAGAGCGAGGTATGTAGGCGGTGCTACAGA
GTTCTTGAAGTGGTGGCCTAACTACGGCTACACTAGAAGAACAGTATTTGGTATCTGCGCTCTGCTGAAG
CCAGTTACCTTCGGAAAAAGAGTTGGTAGCTCTTGATCCGGCAAACAAACCACCGCTGGTAGCGGTGGTT
TTTTTGTTTGCAAGCAGCAGATTACGCGCAGAAAAAAAGGATCTCAAGAAGATCCTTTGATCTTTTCTAC
GGGGTCTGACGCTCAGTGGAACGAAAACTCACGTTAAGGGATTTTGGTCATGAGATTATCAAAAAGGATC
TTCACCTAGATCCTTTTAAATTAAAAATGAAGTTTTAAATCAATCTAAAGTATATATGAGTAAACTTGGT
CTGACAGTTACCAATGCTTAATCAGTGAGGCACCTATCTCAGCGATCTGTCTATTTCGTTCATCCATAGT
TGCCTGACTCCCCGTCGTGTAGATAACTACGATACGGGAGGGCTTACCATCTGGCCCCAGTGCTGCAATG
ATACCGCGAGACCCACGCTCACCGGCTCCAGATTTATCAGCAATAAACCAGCCAGCCGGAAGGGCCGAGC
GCAGAAGTGGTCCTGCAACTTTATCCGCCTCCATCCAGTCTATTAATTGTTGCCGGGAAGCTAGAGTAAG
TAGTTCGCCAGTTAATAGTTTGCGCAACGTTGTTGCCATTGCTACAGGCATCGTGGTGTCACGCTCGTCG
TTTGGTATGGCTTCATTCAGCTCCGGTTCCCAACGATCAAGGCGAGTTACATGATCCCCCATGTTGTGCA
AAAAAGCGGTTAGCTCCTTCGGTCCTCCGATCGTTGTCAGAAGTAAGTTGGCCGCAGTGTTATCACTCAT
GGTTATGGCAGCACTGCATAATTCTCTTACTGTCATGCCATCCGTAAGATGCTTTTCTGTGACTGGTGAG
TACTCAACCAAGTCATTCTGAGAATAGTGTATGCGGCGACCGAGTTGCTCTTGCCCGGCGTCAATACGGG
ATAATACCGCGCCACATAGCAGAACTTTAAAAGTGCTCATCATTGGAAAACGTTCTTCGGGGCGAAAACT
CTCAAGGATCTTACCGCTGTTGAGATCCAGTTCGATGTAACCCACTCGTGCACCCAACTGATCTTCAGCA
TCTTTTACTTTCACCAGCGTTTCTGGGTGAGCAAAAACAGGAAGGCAAAATGCCGCAAAAAAGGGAATAA
GGGCGACACGGAAATGTTGAATACTCATACTCTTCCTTTTTCAATATTATTGAAGCATTTATCAGGGTTA
TTGTCTCATGAGCGGATACATATTTGAATGTATTTAGAAAAATAAACAAATAGGGGTTCCGCGCACATTT
CCCCGAAAAGTGCCACCTGACGTC
